Addgene plasmid #108286: pGEX2T-TEV CHMP1B 1-143
Purpose: Expresses residues 1-143 of CHMP1B with an N-terminal GST tag and a TEV cleavage site; Internal ID: WISP 09-278
Depositing lab: Wesley Sundquist. Depositing organization: University of Utah. Publication: Membrane constriction and thinning by sequential ESCRT-III polymerization. Nguyen HC, Talledge N, McCullough J, Sharma A, Moss FR 3rd, Iwasa JH, Vershinin MD, Sundquist WI, Frost A. Nat Struct Mol Biol. 2020 Apr;27(4):392-399. doi: 10.1038/s41594-020-0404-x. Epub 2020 Apr 6. PubMed 32251413.
Backbone
  Vector backbone: pGEX2T-TEV
  Backbone manufacturer: Amersham
  Backbone size w/o insert (bp): 4993
  Total vector size (bp): 5404
  Modifications to backbone: TEV cleavage site added
  Vector type: Bacterial Expression
Growth in bacteria
  Bacterial resistance: Ampicillin, 100 μg/mL
  Growth temperature: 37°C
  Growth strain: DH5alpha
  Copy number: Low Copy
Gene/Insert
  Gene/Insert name: CHMP1B (alt name: C18orf2)
  Species: H. sapiens (human)
  Insert size (bp): 423
  Mutation: amino acids 1-143
  Entrez Gene: CHMP1B (a.k.a. C10orf2, C18-ORF2, C18orf2, CHMP1.5, Vps46-2, Vps46B, hVps46-2)
  Tag / fusion protein: GST (N terminal on backbone)
  Cloning method: Restriction Enzyme; 5′ cloning site NdeI (not destroyed); 3′ cloning site BamHI (not destroyed)
  Sequencing primers: 5′ GGGCTGGCAAGCCACGTTTGGTG; 3′ CCGGGAGCTGCATGTGTCAGAGG
Terms and licenses: Academic/Nonprofit Terms; Industry Terms: Not Available to Industry
How to cite: pGEX2T-TEV CHMP1B 1-143 was a gift from Wesley Sundquist (Addgene plasmid # 108286 ; http://n2t.net/addgene:108286 ; RRID:Addgene_108286)
