[The description below was written by a language model from this plasmid's Addgene catalogue record and pLannotate feature annotations shown in this document.]
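Description:
pGEX2T-TEV CHMP1B 1-143 is a bacterial expression plasmid built on a pGEX-2T backbone modified to carry a tobacco etch virus (TEV) protease cleavage site. It replicates in E. coli from a ColE1/pMB1-type origin and is selected with ampicillin through the β-lactamase (AmpR) gene. The catalogue lists it as low copy, although only short fragments of rop and the bom region are annotated. The total size is about 5.4 kb. The depositor's sequence (5,404 nt) and the repository's sequencing result (5,414 nt) have essentially the same feature layout. They differ by about ten bases downstream of the insert, and the lacI promoter is called as the lacIq variant in one record and as wild type in the other.

The payload is a single fusion reading frame driven by the IPTG-inducible tac promoter with its adjacent lac operator. It is kept repressed by the plasmid-borne lacI gene until induction. The frame encodes Schistosoma japonicum glutathione S-transferase (GST), followed by the TEV recognition site and then residues 1-143 of human CHMP1B, cloned between NdeI and BamHI sites. CHMP1B is an ESCRT-III subunit involved in membrane remodelling and endosomal sorting, and this construct is a C-terminal truncation of the protein. GST permits affinity capture on glutathione resin, and TEV cleavage then releases the CHMP1B fragment from the tag. Remnant lac promoter/operator and lacZα segments, and a small E. coli yciV fragment, are backbone carry-over with no stated function. The construct serves to produce recombinant truncated CHMP1B, and the associated publication concerns membrane constriction by ESCRT-III polymerization.
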