Features (pLannotate 1.2.2; 18 found; start..end, strand, type, name):
      6..107     -  CDS            yciV (fragment): RNAAM_ECOLI - Also known as trpH From Escherichia coli (strain K12).
    183..211     +  promoter       tac promoter: strong E. coli promoter; hybrid between the trp and lac UV5 promoters
    219..235     +  protein_bind   lac operator: The lac repressor binds to the lac operator to inhibit transcription in E. coli. This inhibition can be relieved by adding lactose or isopropyl-β-D-thiogalactopyranoside (IPTG). lac repressor encoded by lacI
    258..911     +  CDS            GST26_SCHJA: Experimental evidence at protein level: Swiss-Prot protein existence level 1. GST isoenzymes appear to play a central role in the parasite detoxification system. Other functions are also suspected including a role in increasing the solubility of haematin in the parasite gut. From Schistosoma japonicum (Blood fluke).
    939..959     +  CDS            TEV site: tobacco etch virus (TEV) protease recognition and cleavage site
    963..1382    +  CDS            CHMP1B (fragment): CHM1B_HUMAN - Also known as C18orf2. Experimental evidence at protein level: Swiss-Prot protein existence level 1. Probable peripherally associated component of the endosomal sorting required for transport complex III (ESCRT-III) which is involved in multivesicular bodies (MVBs) formation and sorting of endosomal cargo proteins into MVBs. MVBs contain intraluminal vesicles (ILVs) that are generated by invagination and scission from the limiting membrane of the endosome and mostly are delivered to lysosomes enabling degradation of membrane proteins, such as stimulated growth factor receptors, l
   1421..1460    +  CDS            rop (fragment): Rop protein, which maintains plasmids at low copy number; rop
   1562..1602    +  misc_feature   bom (fragment): basis of mobility region from pBR322
   1707..1811    +  promoter       AmpR promoter: bla
   1812..2672    +  CDS            AmpR: β-lactamase; bla; confers resistance to ampicillin, carbenicillin, and related antibiotics
   2843..3431    +  rep_origin     ori: high-copy-number ColE1/pMB1/pBR322/pUC origin of replication
   3617..3668    -  misc_feature   bom (fragment): basis of mobility region from pBR322
   3675..3752    +  promoter       lacIq promoter: lacI (mutant); In the lacIq allele, a single base change in the promoter boosts expression of the lacI gene about 10-fold.
   3753..4835    +  CDS            lacI: lac repressor; lacI; The lac repressor binds to the lac operator to inhibit transcription in E. coli. This inhibition can be relieved by adding lactose or isopropyl-β-D-thiogalactopyranoside (IPTG).
   4848..4869    +  protein_bind   CAP binding site: CAP binding activates transcription in the presence of cAMP. E. coli catabolite activator protein
   4884..4914    +  promoter       lac promoter: promoter for the E. coli lac operon
   4922..4938    +  protein_bind   lac operator: The lac repressor binds to the lac operator to inhibit transcription in E. coli. This inhibition can be relieved by adding lactose or isopropyl-β-D-thiogalactopyranoside (IPTG). lac repressor encoded by lacI
   4958..5131    +  CDS            lacZα: LacZα fragment of β-galactosidase; lacZ fragment
>Addgene plasmid #108286 | pGEX2T-TEV CHMP1B 1-143 | depositor full sequence | sequence record 204479 | pGEX2T-TEV CHMP1B 1-143 sequence 5404 bps
ACGTTATCGACTGCACGGTGCACCAATGCTTCTGGCGTCAGGCAGCCATCGGAAGCTGTGGTATGGCTGT
GCAGGTCGTAAATCACTGCATAATTCGTGTCGCTCAAGGCGCACTCCCGTTCTGGATAATGTTTTTTGCG
CCGACATCATAACGGTTCTGGCAAATATTCTGAAATGAGCTGTTGACAATTAATCATCGGCTCGTATAAT
GTGTGGAATTGTGAGCGGATAACAATTTCACACAGGAAACAGTATTCATGTCCCCTATACTAGGTTATTG
GAAAATTAAGGGCCTTGTGCAACCCACTCGACTTCTTTTGGAATATCTTGAAGAAAAATATGAAGAGCAT
TTGTATGAGCGCGATGAAGGTGATAAATGGCGAAACAAAAAGTTTGAATTGGGTTTGGAGTTTCCCAATC
TTCCTTATTATATTGATGGTGATGTTAAATTAACACAGTCTATGGCCATCATACGTTATATAGCTGACAA
GCACAACATGTTGGGTGGTTGTCCAAAAGAGCGTGCAGAGATTTCAATGCTTGAAGGAGCGGTTTTGGAT
ATTAGATACGGTGTTTCGAGAATTGCATATAGTAAAGACTTTGAAACTCTCAAAGTTGATTTTCTTAGCA
AGCTACCTGAAATGCTGAAAATGTTCGAAGATCGTTTATGTCATAAAACATATTTAAATGGTGATCATGT
AACCCATCCTGACTTCATGTTGTATGACGCTCTTGATGTTGTTTTATACATGGACCCAATGTGCCTGGAT
GCGTTCCCAAAATTAGTTTGTTTTAAAAAACGTATTGAAGCTATCCCACAAATTGATAAGTACTTGAAAT
CCAGCAAGTATATAGCATGGCCTTTGCAGGGCTGGCAAGCCACGTTTGGTGGTGGCGACCATCCTCCAAA
ATCGGATCTGGTTCCGCGTGGATCTCCGGAAAACCTGTATTTCCAGGGCCATATGGAGAAACACCTGTTC
AACCTGAAGTTCGCGGCCAAAGAACTGAGTAGGAGTGCCAAAAAATGCGATAAGGAGGAAAAGGCCGAAA
AGGCCAAAATTGAAAAGGCCATTCAGAAGGGCAACATGGAAGTTGCGAGGATACACGCCGAAAATGCCAT
CCGCCAGAAGAACCAGGCGGTGAATTTCTTGAGAATGAGTGCGCGAGTCGATGCAGTGGCTGCCAGGGTC
CAGACGGCGGTGACGATGGGCAAGGTGACCAAGTCGATGGCTGGTGTGGTTAAGTCGATGGATGCGACAT
TGAAGACCATGAATCTGGAGAAGATTTCTGCTTTGATGGACAAATTCGAGCACCAGTTTGAGACTCTGGA
CGTCCAGACGCAGCAAATGGAAGACACGATGAGCAGCACGACGACGCTCACCTGAGGATCCTCGAGAATT
CATCGTGACTGACTGACGATCTGCCTCGCGCGTTTCGGTGATGACGGTGAAAACCTCTGACACATGCAGC
TCCCGGAGACGGTCACAGCTTGTCTGTAAGCGGATGCCGGGAGCAGACAAGCCCGTCAGGGCGCGTCAGC
GGGTGTTGGCGGGTGTCGGGGCGCAGCCATGACCCAGTCACGTAGCGATAGCGGAGTGTATAATTCTTGA
AGACGAAAGGGCCTCGTGATACGCCTATTTTTATAGGTTAATGTCATGATAATAATGGTTTCTTAGACGT
CAGGTGGCACTTTTCGGGGAAATGTGCGCGGAACCCCTATTTGTTTATTTTTCTAAATACATTCAAATAT
GTATCCGCTCATGAGACAATAACCCTGATAAATGCTTCAATAATATTGAAAAAGGAAGAGTATGAGTATT
CAACATTTCCGTGTCGCCCTTATTCCCTTTTTTGCGGCATTTTGCCTTCCTGTTTTTGCTCACCCAGAAA
CGCTGGTGAAAGTAAAAGATGCTGAAGATCAGTTGGGTGCACGAGTGGGTTACATCGAACTGGATCTCAA
CAGCGGTAAGATCCTTGAGAGTTTTCGCCCCGAAGAACGTTTTCCAATGATGAGCACTTTTAAAGTTCTG
CTATGTGGCGCGGTATTATCCCGTGTTGACGCCGGGCAAGAGCAACTCGGTCGCCGCATACACTATTCTC
AGAATGACTTGGTTGAGTACTCACCAGTCACAGAAAAGCATCTTACGGATGGCATGACAGTAAGAGAATT
ATGCAGTGCTGCCATAACCATGAGTGATAACACTGCGGCCAACTTACTTCTGACAACGATCGGAGGACCG
AAGGAGCTAACCGCTTTTTTGCACAACATGGGGGATCATGTAACTCGCCTTGATCGTTGGGAACCGGAGC
TGAATGAAGCCATACCAAACGACGAGCGTGACACCACGATGCCTGCAGCAATGGCAACAACGTTGCGCAA
ACTATTAACTGGCGAACTACTTACTCTAGCTTCCCGGCAACAATTAATAGACTGGATGGAGGCGGATAAA
GTTGCAGGACCACTTCTGCGCTCGGCCCTTCCGGCTGGCTGGTTTATTGCTGATAAATCTGGAGCCGGTG
AGCGTGGGTCTCGCGGTATCATTGCAGCACTGGGGCCAGATGGTAAGCCCTCCCGTATCGTAGTTATCTA
CACGACGGGGAGTCAGGCAACTATGGATGAACGAAATAGACAGATCGCTGAGATAGGTGCCTCACTGATT
AAGCATTGGTAACTGTCAGACCAAGTTTACTCATATATACTTTAGATTGATTTAAAACTTCATTTTTAAT
TTAAAAGGATCTAGGTGAAGATCCTTTTTGATAATCTCATGACCAAAATCCCTTAACGTGAGTTTTCGTT
CCACTGAGCGTCAGACCCCGTAGAAAAGATCAAAGGATCTTCTTGAGATCCTTTTTTTCTGCGCGTAATC
TGCTGCTTGCAAACAAAAAAACCACCGCTACCAGCGGTGGTTTGTTTGCCGGATCAAGAGCTACCAACTC
TTTTTCCGAAGGTAACTGGCTTCAGCAGAGCGCAGATACCAAATACTGTCCTTCTAGTGTAGCCGTAGTT
AGGCCACCACTTCAAGAACTCTGTAGCACCGCCTACATACCTCGCTCTGCTAATCCTGTTACCAGTGGCT
GCTGCCAGTGGCGATAAGTCGTGTCTTACCGGGTTGGACTCAAGACGATAGTTACCGGATAAGGCGCAGC
GGTCGGGCTGAACGGGGGGTTCGTGCACACAGCCCAGCTTGGAGCGAACGACCTACACCGAACTGAGATA
CCTACAGCGTGAGCTATGAGAAAGCGCCACGCTTCCCGAAGGGAGAAAGGCGGACAGGTATCCGGTAAGC
GGCAGGGTCGGAACAGGAGAGCGCACGAGGGAGCTTCCAGGGGGAAACGCCTGGTATCTTTATAGTCCTG
TCGGGTTTCGCCACCTCTGACTTGAGCGTCGATTTTTGTGATGCTCGTCAGGGGGGCGGAGCCTATGGAA
AAACGCCAGCAACGCGGCCTTTTTACGGTTCCTGGCCTTTTGCTGGCCTTTTGCTCACATGTTCTTTCCT
GCGTTATCCCCTGATTCTGTGGATAACCGTATTACCGCCTTTGAGTGAGCTGATACCGCTCGCCGCAGCC
GAACGACCGAGCGCAGCGAGTCAGTGAGCGAGGAAGCGGAAGAGCGCCTGATGCGGTATTTTCTCCTTAC
GCATCTGTGCGGTATTTCACACCGCATAAATTCCGACACCATCGAATGGTGCAAAACCTTTCGCGGTATG
GCATGATAGCGCCCGGAAGAGAGTCAATTCAGGGTGGTGAATGTGAAACCAGTAACGTTATACGATGTCG
CAGAGTATGCCGGTGTCTCTTATCAGACCGTTTCCCGCGTGGTGAACCAGGCCAGCCACGTTTCTGCGAA
AACGCGGGAAAAAGTGGAAGCGGCGATGGCGGAGCTGAATTACATTCCCAACCGCGTGGCACAACAACTG
GCGGGCAAACAGTCGTTGCTGATTGGCGTTGCCACCTCCAGTCTGGCCCTGCACGCGCCGTCGCAAATTG
TCGCGGCGATTAAATCTCGCGCCGATCAACTGGGTGCCAGCGTGGTGGTGTCGATGGTAGAACGAAGCGG
CGTCGAAGCCTGTAAAGCGGCGGTGCACAATCTTCTCGCGCAACGCGTCAGTGGGCTGATCATTAACTAT
CCGCTGGATGACCAGGATGCCATTGCTGTGGAAGCTGCCTGCACTAATGTTCCGGCGTTATTTCTTGATG
TCTCTGACCAGACACCCATCAACAGTATTATTTTCTCCCATGAAGACGGTACGCGACTGGGCGTGGAGCA
TCTGGTCGCATTGGGTCACCAGCAAATCGCGCTGTTAGCGGGCCCATTAAGTTCTGTCTCGGCGCGTCTG
CGTCTGGCTGGCTGGCATAAATATCTCACTCGCAATCAAATTCAGCCGATAGCGGAACGGGAAGGCGACT
GGAGTGCCATGTCCGGTTTTCAACAAACCATGCAAATGCTGAATGAGGGCATCGTTCCCACTGCGATGCT
GGTTGCCAACGATCAGATGGCGCTGGGCGCAATGCGCGCCATTACCGAGTCCGGGCTGCGCGTTGGTGCG
GATATCTCGGTAGTGGGATACGACGATACCGAAGACAGCTCATGTTATATCCCGCCGTTAACCACCATCA
AACAGGATTTTCGCCTGCTGGGGCAAACCAGCGTGGACCGCTTGCTGCAACTCTCTCAGGGCCAGGCGGT
GAAGGGCAATCAGCTGTTGCCCGTCTCACTGGTGAAAAGAAAAACCACCCTGGCGCCCAATACGCAAACC
GCCTCTCCCCGCGCGTTGGCCGATTCATTAATGCAGCTGGCACGACAGGTTTCCCGACTGGAAAGCGGGC
AGTGAGCGCAACGCAATTAATGTGAGTTAGCTCACTCATTAGGCACCCCAGGCTTTACACTTTATGCTTC
CGGCTCGTATGTTGTGTGGAATTGTGAGCGGATAACAATTTCACACAGGAAACAGCTATGACCATGATTA
CGGATTCACTGGCCGTCGTTTTACAACGTCGTGACTGGGAAAACCCTGGCGTTACCCAACTTAATCGCCT
TGCAGCACATCCCCCTTTCGCCAGCTGGCGTAATAGCGAAGAGGCCCGCACCGATCGCCCTTCCCAACAG
TTGCGCAGCCTGAATGGCGAATGGCGCTTTGCCTGGTTTCCGGCACCAGAAGCGGTGCCGGAAAGCTGGC
TGGAGTGCGATCTTCCTGAGGCCGATACTGTCGTCGTCCCCTCAAACTGGCAGATGCACGGTTACGATGC
GCCCATCTACACCAACGTAACCTATCCCATTACGGTCAATCCGCCGTTTGTTCCCACGGAGAATCCGACG
GGTTGTTACTCGCTCACATTTAATGTTGATGAAAGCTGGCTACAGGAAGGCCAGACGCGAATTATTTTTG
ATGGCGTTGGAATT
