Features (pLannotate 1.2.2; 18 found; start..end, strand, type, name):
    180..208     +  promoter       tac promoter: strong E. coli promoter; hybrid between the trp and lac UV5 promoters
    216..232     +  protein_bind   lac operator: The lac repressor binds to the lac operator to inhibit transcription in E. coli. This inhibition can be relieved by adding lactose or isopropyl-β-D-thiogalactopyranoside (IPTG). lac repressor encoded by lacI
    255..908     +  CDS            GST26_SCHJA: Experimental evidence at protein level: Swiss-Prot protein existence level 1. GST isoenzymes appear to play a central role in the parasite detoxification system. Other functions are also suspected including a role in increasing the solubility of haematin in the parasite gut. From Schistosoma japonicum (Blood fluke).
    936..956     +  CDS            TEV site: tobacco etch virus (TEV) protease recognition and cleavage site
    960..1379    +  CDS            CHMP1B (fragment): CHM1B_HUMAN - Also known as C18orf2. Experimental evidence at protein level: Swiss-Prot protein existence level 1. Probable peripherally associated component of the endosomal sorting required for transport complex III (ESCRT-III) which is involved in multivesicular bodies (MVBs) formation and sorting of endosomal cargo proteins into MVBs. MVBs contain intraluminal vesicles (ILVs) that are generated by invagination and scission from the limiting membrane of the endosome and mostly are delivered to lysosomes enabling degradation of membrane proteins, such as stimulated growth factor receptors, l
   1428..1467    +  CDS            rop (fragment): Rop protein, which maintains plasmids at low copy number; rop
   1569..1609    +  misc_feature   bom (fragment): basis of mobility region from pBR322
   1714..1818    +  promoter       AmpR promoter: bla
   1819..2679    +  CDS            AmpR: β-lactamase; bla; confers resistance to ampicillin, carbenicillin, and related antibiotics
   2850..3438    +  rep_origin     ori: high-copy-number ColE1/pMB1/pBR322/pUC origin of replication
   3624..3675    -  misc_feature   bom (fragment): basis of mobility region from pBR322
   3682..3759    +  promoter       lacI promoter: lacI
   3760..4842    +  CDS            lacI: lac repressor; lacI; The lac repressor binds to the lac operator to inhibit transcription in E. coli. This inhibition can be relieved by adding lactose or isopropyl-β-D-thiogalactopyranoside (IPTG).
   4855..4876    +  protein_bind   CAP binding site: CAP binding activates transcription in the presence of cAMP. E. coli catabolite activator protein
   4891..4921    +  promoter       lac promoter: promoter for the E. coli lac operon
   4929..4945    +  protein_bind   lac operator: The lac repressor binds to the lac operator to inhibit transcription in E. coli. This inhibition can be relieved by adding lactose or isopropyl-β-D-thiogalactopyranoside (IPTG). lac repressor encoded by lacI
   4965..5138    +  CDS            lacZα: LacZα fragment of β-galactosidase; lacZ fragment
   5402..104     -  CDS            yciV (fragment) (across the origin): RNAAM_ECOLI - Also known as trpH From Escherichia coli (strain K12).
>Addgene plasmid #108286 | pGEX2T-TEV CHMP1B 1-143 | addgene full sequence | sequence record 245268 | Addgene NGS Result
TTATCGACTGCACGGTGCACCAATGCTTCTGGCGTCAGGCAGCCATCGGAAGCTGTGGTATGGCTGTGCA
GGTCGTAAATCACTGCATAATTCGTGTCGCTCAAGGCGCACTCCCGTTCTGGATAATGTTTTTTGCGCCG
ACATCATAACGGTTCTGGCAAATATTCTGAAATGAGCTGTTGACAATTAATCATCGGCTCGTATAATGTG
TGGAATTGTGAGCGGATAACAATTTCACACAGGAAACAGTATTCATGTCCCCTATACTAGGTTATTGGAA
AATTAAGGGCCTTGTGCAACCCACTCGACTTCTTTTGGAATATCTTGAAGAAAAATATGAAGAGCATTTG
TATGAGCGCGATGAAGGTGATAAATGGCGAAACAAAAAGTTTGAATTGGGTTTGGAGTTTCCCAATCTTC
CTTATTATATTGATGGTGATGTTAAATTAACACAGTCTATGGCCATCATACGTTATATAGCTGACAAGCA
CAACATGTTGGGTGGTTGTCCAAAAGAGCGTGCAGAGATTTCAATGCTTGAAGGAGCGGTTTTGGATATT
AGATACGGTGTTTCGAGAATTGCATATAGTAAAGACTTTGAAACTCTCAAAGTTGATTTTCTTAGCAAGC
TACCTGAAATGCTGAAAATGTTCGAAGATCGTTTATGTCATAAAACATATTTAAATGGTGATCATGTAAC
CCATCCTGACTTCATGTTGTATGACGCTCTTGATGTTGTTTTATACATGGACCCAATGTGCCTGGATGCG
TTCCCAAAATTAGTTTGTTTTAAAAAACGTATTGAAGCTATCCCACAAATTGATAAGTACTTGAAATCCA
GCAAGTATATAGCATGGCCTTTGCAGGGCTGGCAAGCCACGTTTGGTGGTGGCGACCATCCTCCAAAATC
GGATCTGGTTCCGCGTGGATCTCCGGAAAACCTGTATTTCCAGGGCCATATGGAGAAACACCTGTTCAAC
CTGAAGTTCGCGGCCAAAGAACTGAGTAGGAGTGCCAAAAAATGCGATAAGGAGGAAAAGGCCGAAAAGG
CCAAAATTGAAAAGGCCATTCAGAAGGGCAACATGGAAGTTGCGAGGATACACGCCGAAAATGCCATCCG
CCAGAAGAACCAGGCGGTGAATTTCTTGAGAATGAGTGCGCGAGTCGATGCAGTGGCTGCCAGGGTCCAG
ACGGCGGTGACGATGGGCAAGGTGACCAAGTCGATGGCTGGTGTGGTTAAGTCGATGGATGCGACATTGA
AGACCATGAATCTGGAGAAGATTTCTGCTTTGATGGACAAATTCGAGCACCAGTTTGAGACTCTGGACGT
CCAGACGCAGCAAATGGAAGACACGATGAGCAGCACGACGACGCTCACCTGAGGATCCTCGAGAATTCTC
GAGAATTCATCGTGACTGACTGACGATCTGCCTCGCGCGTTTCGGTGATGACGGTGAAAACCTCTGACAC
ATGCAGCTCCCGGAGACGGTCACAGCTTGTCTGTAAGCGGATGCCGGGAGCAGACAAGCCCGTCAGGGCG
CGTCAGCGGGTGTTGGCGGGTGTCGGGGCGCAGCCATGACCCAGTCACGTAGCGATAGCGGAGTGTATAA
TTCTTGAAGACGAAAGGGCCTCGTGATACGCCTATTTTTATAGGTTAATGTCATGATAATAATGGTTTCT
TAGACGTCAGGTGGCACTTTTCGGGGAAATGTGCGCGGAACCCCTATTTGTTTATTTTTCTAAATACATT
CAAATATGTATCCGCTCATGAGACAATAACCCTGATAAATGCTTCAATAATATTGAAAAAGGAAGAGTAT
GAGTATTCAACATTTCCGTGTCGCCCTTATTCCCTTTTTTGCGGCATTTTGCCTTCCTGTTTTTGCTCAC
CCAGAAACGCTGGTGAAAGTAAAAGATGCTGAAGATCAGTTGGGTGCACGAGTGGGTTACATCGAACTGG
ATCTCAACAGCGGTAAGATCCTTGAGAGTTTTCGCCCCGAAGAACGTTTTCCAATGATGAGCACTTTTAA
AGTTCTGCTATGTGGCGCGGTATTATCCCGTGTTGACGCCGGGCAAGAGCAACTCGGTCGCCGCATACAC
TATTCTCAGAATGACTTGGTTGAGTACTCACCAGTCACAGAAAAGCATCTTACGGATGGCATGACAGTAA
GAGAATTATGCAGTGCTGCCATAACCATGAGTGATAACACTGCGGCCAACTTACTTCTGACAACGATCGG
AGGACCGAAGGAGCTAACCGCTTTTTTGCACAACATGGGGGATCATGTAACTCGCCTTGATCGTTGGGAA
CCGGAGCTGAATGAAGCCATACCAAACGACGAGCGTGACACCACGATGCCTGCAGCAATGGCAACAACGT
TGCGCAAACTATTAACTGGCGAACTACTTACTCTAGCTTCCCGGCAACAATTAATAGACTGGATGGAGGC
GGATAAAGTTGCAGGACCACTTCTGCGCTCGGCCCTTCCGGCTGGCTGGTTTATTGCTGATAAATCTGGA
GCCGGTGAGCGTGGGTCTCGCGGTATCATTGCAGCACTGGGGCCAGATGGTAAGCCCTCCCGTATCGTAG
TTATCTACACGACGGGGAGTCAGGCAACTATGGATGAACGAAATAGACAGATCGCTGAGATAGGTGCCTC
ACTGATTAAGCATTGGTAACTGTCAGACCAAGTTTACTCATATATACTTTAGATTGATTTAAAACTTCAT
TTTTAATTTAAAAGGATCTAGGTGAAGATCCTTTTTGATAATCTCATGACCAAAATCCCTTAACGTGAGT
TTTCGTTCCACTGAGCGTCAGACCCCGTAGAAAAGATCAAAGGATCTTCTTGAGATCCTTTTTTTCTGCG
CGTAATCTGCTGCTTGCAAACAAAAAAACCACCGCTACCAGCGGTGGTTTGTTTGCCGGATCAAGAGCTA
CCAACTCTTTTTCCGAAGGTAACTGGCTTCAGCAGAGCGCAGATACCAAATACTGTCCTTCTAGTGTAGC
CGTAGTTAGGCCACCACTTCAAGAACTCTGTAGCACCGCCTACATACCTCGCTCTGCTAATCCTGTTACC
AGTGGCTGCTGCCAGTGGCGATAAGTCGTGTCTTACCGGGTTGGACTCAAGACGATAGTTACCGGATAAG
GCGCAGCGGTCGGGCTGAACGGGGGGTTCGTGCACACAGCCCAGCTTGGAGCGAACGACCTACACCGAAC
TGAGATACCTACAGCGTGAGCTATGAGAAAGCGCCACGCTTCCCGAAGGGAGAAAGGCGGACAGGTATCC
GGTAAGCGGCAGGGTCGGAACAGGAGAGCGCACGAGGGAGCTTCCAGGGGGAAACGCCTGGTATCTTTAT
AGTCCTGTCGGGTTTCGCCACCTCTGACTTGAGCGTCGATTTTTGTGATGCTCGTCAGGGGGGCGGAGCC
TATGGAAAAACGCCAGCAACGCGGCCTTTTTACGGTTCCTGGCCTTTTGCTGGCCTTTTGCTCACATGTT
CTTTCCTGCGTTATCCCCTGATTCTGTGGATAACCGTATTACCGCCTTTGAGTGAGCTGATACCGCTCGC
CGCAGCCGAACGACCGAGCGCAGCGAGTCAGTGAGCGAGGAAGCGGAAGAGCGCCTGATGCGGTATTTTC
TCCTTACGCATCTGTGCGGTATTTCACACCGCATAAATTCCGACACCATCGAATGGCGCAAAACCTTTCG
CGGTATGGCATGATAGCGCCCGGAAGAGAGTCAATTCAGGGTGGTGAATGTGAAACCAGTAACGTTATAC
GATGTCGCAGAGTATGCCGGTGTCTCTTATCAGACCGTTTCCCGCGTGGTGAACCAGGCCAGCCACGTTT
CTGCGAAAACGCGGGAAAAAGTGGAAGCGGCGATGGCGGAGCTGAATTACATTCCCAACCGCGTGGCACA
ACAACTGGCGGGCAAACAGTCGTTGCTGATTGGCGTTGCCACCTCCAGTCTGGCCCTGCACGCGCCGTCG
CAAATTGTCGCGGCGATTAAATCTCGCGCCGATCAACTGGGTGCCAGCGTGGTGGTGTCGATGGTAGAAC
GAAGCGGCGTCGAAGCCTGTAAAGCGGCGGTGCACAATCTTCTCGCGCAACGCGTCAGTGGGCTGATCAT
TAACTATCCGCTGGATGACCAGGATGCCATTGCTGTGGAAGCTGCCTGCACTAATGTTCCGGCGTTATTT
CTTGATGTCTCTGACCAGACACCCATCAACAGTATTATTTTCTCCCATGAAGACGGTACGCGACTGGGCG
TGGAGCATCTGGTCGCATTGGGTCACCAGCAAATCGCGCTGTTAGCGGGCCCATTAAGTTCTGTCTCGGC
GCGTCTGCGTCTGGCTGGCTGGCATAAATATCTCACTCGCAATCAAATTCAGCCGATAGCGGAACGGGAA
GGCGACTGGAGTGCCATGTCCGGTTTTCAACAAACCATGCAAATGCTGAATGAGGGCATCGTTCCCACTG
CGATGCTGGTTGCCAACGATCAGATGGCGCTGGGCGCAATGCGCGCCATTACCGAGTCCGGGCTGCGCGT
TGGTGCGGATATCTCGGTAGTGGGATACGACGATACCGAAGACAGCTCATGTTATATCCCGCCGTTAACC
ACCATCAAACAGGATTTTCGCCTGCTGGGGCAAACCAGCGTGGACCGCTTGCTGCAACTCTCTCAGGGCC
AGGCGGTGAAGGGCAATCAGCTGTTGCCCGTCTCACTGGTGAAAAGAAAAACCACCCTGGCGCCCAATAC
GCAAACCGCCTCTCCCCGCGCGTTGGCCGATTCATTAATGCAGCTGGCACGACAGGTTTCCCGACTGGAA
AGCGGGCAGTGAGCGCAACGCAATTAATGTAAGTTAGCTCACTCATTAGGCACCCCAGGCTTTACACTTT
ATGCTTCCGGCTCGTATGTTGTGTGGAATTGTGAGCGGATAACAATTTCACACAGGAAACAGCTATGACC
ATGATTACGGATTCACTGGCCGTCGTTTTACAACGTCGTGACTGGGAAAACCCTGGCGTTACCCAACTTA
ATCGCCTTGCAGCACATCCCCCTTTCGCCAGCTGGCGTAATAGCGAAGAGGCCCGCACCGATCGCCCTTC
CCAACAGTTGCGCAGCCTGAATGGCGAATGGCGCTTTGCCTGGTTTCCGGCACCAGAAGCGGTGCCGGAA
AGCTGGCTGGAGTGCGATCTTCCTGAGGCCGATACTGTCGTCGTCCCCTCAAACTGGCAGATGCACGGTT
ACGATGCGCCCATCTACACCAACGTGACCTATCCCATTACGGTCAATCCGCCGTTTGTTCCCACGGAGAA
TCCGACGGGTTGTTACTCGCTCACATTTAATGTTGATGAAAGCTGGCTACAGGAAGGCCAGACGCGAATT
ATTTTTGATGGCGTTGGAATTAGC
